>Addgene plasmid #222922 | pPB-cT3G-cERH-SOHLH1 | addgene full sequence | sequence record 439805 | Addgene NGS Result
TGGAAAAACGCCAGCAACGCGGCCTTTTTACGGTTCCTGGCCTTTTGCTGGCCTTTTGCTCACATGTTCT
TTCCTGCGTTATCCCCTGATTCTGTGGATAACCGTATTACCGCCTTTGAGTGAGCTGATACCGCTCGCCG
CAGCCGAACGACCGAGCGCAGCGAGTCAGTGAGCGAGGAAGCGGATGAGCGCCCAATACGCAAACCGCCT
CTCACCGCGCGTTGGCCGATTCATTAATGCAGCTGGCACGACAGGTTTCCCGACTGGAAAGCGGGCAGTG
AGCGCAACGCAAACCGCCTCTCCCCGCGCGTTGGCCGATTCATTAATGCAGCTGGCACGACAGGTTTCCC
GACTGGAAAGCGGGCAGTGAGCGCAACGCAATTAATGTGAGTTAGCTCACTCATTAGGCACCCCAGGCTT
TACACTTTATGCTTCCGGCTCGTATGTTGTGTGGAATTGTGAGCGGATAACAATTTCACACAGGAAACAG
CTATGACCATGATTACGCCAAGGTCGACTTAACCCTAGAAAGATAATCATATTGTGACGTACGTTAAAGA
TAATCATGCGTAAAATTGACGCATGTGTTTTATCGGTCTGTATATCGAGGTTTATTTATTAATTTGAATA
GATATTAAGTTTTATTATATTTACACTTACATACTAATAATAAATTCAACAAACAATTTATTTATGTTTA
TTTATTTATTAAAAAAAAACAAAAACTCAAAATTTCTTCTATAAAGTAACAAAACTTTTAGCAGTGAAAA
AAATGCTTTATTTGTGAAATTTGTGATGCTATTGCTTTATTTGTAACCATTATAAGCTGCAATAAACAAG
TTAACAACAACAATTGCATTCATTTTATGTTTCAGGTTCAGGGGGAGGTGTGGGAGGTTTTTTAAAGCAA
GTAAAACCTCTACAAATGTGGTATGGCTGATTATGATCCTCTGGAGATCTATTCCTTTGCCCTCGGACGA
GTGCTGGGGCGTCGGTTTCCACTATCGGCGAGTACTTCTACACAGCCATCGGTCCAGACGGCCGCGCTTC
TGCGGGCGATTTGTGTACGCCCGACAGTCCCGGCTCCGGATCGGACGATTGCGTCGCATCGACCCTGCGC
CCAAGCTGCATCATCGAAATTGCCGTCAACCAAGCTCTGATAGAGTTGGTCAAGACCAATGCGGAGCATA
TACGCCCGGAGCCGCGGCGATCCTGCAAGCTCCGGATGCCTCCGCTCGAAGTAGCGCGTCTGCTGCTCCA
TACAAGCCAACCACGGCCTCCAGAAGAAGATGTTGGCGACCTCGTATTGGGAATCCCCGAACATCGCCTC
GCTCCAGTCAATGACCGCTGTTATGCGGCCATTGTCCGTCAGGACATTGTTGGAGCCGAAATCCGCGTGC
ACGAGGTGCCGGACTTCGGGGCAGTCCTCGGCCCAAAGCATCAGCTCATCGAGAGCCTGCGCGACGGACG
CACTGACGGTGTCGTCCATCACAGTTTGCCAGTGATACACATGGGGATCAGCAATCGCGCATATGAAATC
ACGCCACGTAGTGTATTGACCGATTCCTTGCGGTCCGAATGGGCCGAACCCGCTCGTCTGGCTAAGATCG
GCCGCAGCGATCGCATCCATGGCCTCCGCGACCGGCTGCAGAACAGCGGGCAGTTCGGTTTCAGGCAGGT
CTTGCAACGTGACACCCTGTGCACGGCGGGAGATGCAATAGGTCAGGCTCTCGCTGAATTCCCCAATGTC
AAGCACTTCCGGAATCGGGAGCGCGGCCGATGCAAAGTGCCGATGAACATAACGATCTTTGTAGAAACCA
TCGGCGCAGCTATTTACCCGCAGGACATATCCACGCCCTCCTACATCGAAGCTGAAAGCACGAGATTCTT
CGCCCTCCGAGAGCTGCATCAGGTCGGAGACGCTGTCGAACTTTTCGATCAGAAACTTCTCGACAGACGT
CGCGGTGAGTTCAGGCTTTTTCATGGGGCCGGGGTTCTCCTCCACGTCGCCGGCCTGCTTCAGCAGGCTG
AAGTTGGTGGCGCCGCTGCCCCCGGGGAGCATGTCAAGGTCAAAATCGTCAAGAGCGTCAGCAGGCAGCA
TATCAAGGTCAAAGTCGTCAAGGGCATCGGCTGGGAGCATGTCTAAGTCAAAATCGTCAAGGGCGTCGGT
CGGCCCGCCGCTTTCGCACTTTAGCTGTTTCTCCAGGCCACATATGATTAGTTCCAGGCCGAAAAGGAAG
GCAGGTTCGGCTCCCTGCCGGTCGAACAGCTCAATTGCTTGTTTCAGAAGTGGGGGCATAGAATCGGTGG
TAGGTGTCTCTCTTTCCTCTTTTGCTACTTGATGCTCCTGTTCCTCCAATACGCAGCCCAGTGTAAAGTG
GCCCACGGCGGACAGAGCGTACAGTGCGTTCTCCAGGGAGAAGCCTTGCTGACACAGGAACGCGAGCTGA
TTTTCCAGGGTTTCGTACTGTTTCTCTGTTGGGCGGGTGCCGAGATGCACTTTAGCCCCGTCACGATGTG
AGAGGAGAGCACAGCGGTATGACTTGGCGTTGTTCCGCAGAAAGTCTTGCCATGACTCGCCTTCCAGGGG
GCAGGAGTGGGTATGATGCCTGTCCAGCATCTCGATTGGCAGGGCATCGAGCAGGGCCCGCTTGTTCTTC
ACGTGCCAGTACAGGGTAGGCTGCTCAACTCCCAGCTTTTGAGCGAGTTTCCTTGTCGTCAGGCCTTCGA
TACCGACTCCATTGAGTAATTCCAGAGCAGAGTTTATGACTTTGCTCTTGTCCAGTCTAGACATCTTATC
GTCATCGTCTTTGTAATCCATGGTGGCGGATCCCGCGTCACGACACCTGTGTTCTGGCGGCAAACCCGTT
GCGAAAAAGAACGTTCACGGCGACTACTGCACTTATATACGGTTCTCCCCCACCCTCGGGAAAAAGGCGG
AGCCAGTACACGACATCACTTTCCCAGTTTACCCCGCGCCACCTTCTCTAGGCACCGGTTCAATTGCCGA
CCCCTCCCCCCAACTTCTCGGGCACTGTGGGCCATGTGCGCTCTGCCCCATGGTAATAGCCATGACTAAT
ACGTAGATGTACTGCCAAGTAGGAAAGTGCCATAAGGTCATGTACTGGGCATAATGCCAGGCGGGCCATT
TACCGTCATTGACGTCAATAGGGGGCGTACTTGGCATATGATACACTTGATGTACTGCCAAGTGGGCAGT
TTACCGTAAATACTCCACCCATTGACGTCAATGGAAAGTGCCTATTGGCGTTACTATGGGAACATACGTC
ATTATTGACGTCAATGGGCGGGGGTCGTTGGGCGGTCAGCCAGGCGGGCCATTTACCGTAAGTTATGTAA
CGCGGAACTCCATATATGGGCTATGAACTAATGACCCCGTAATTGATTACTATTAATAACTAGTCAATAA
TCAATGTCATAAGCTCTAATCGCATAATCGAGCTAAGAGCGATTAATATGCTTAGCTAGCTTAGCTAAGC
TAGATTTCTCTATTCTCCCACAATATATAGCAGCTATTAGCTTAGCAGTCCGAATACGATCGTCCACGAT
CCATAAGCGTAACACATTTGAGTAGCGACTGACGGGCACCGGAGCCACTCGAGTGGAATTATCACCTCGA
GTTTACTCCCTATCAGTGATAGAGAACGTATGAAGAGTTTACTCCCTATCAGTGATAGAGAACGTATGCA
GACTTTACTCCCTATCAGTGATAGAGAACGTATAAGGAGTTTACTCCCTATCAGTGATAGAGAACGTATG
ACCAGTTTACTCCCTATCAGTGATAGAGAACGTATCTACAGTTTACTCCCTATCAGTGATAGAGAACGTA
TATCCAGTTTACTCCCTATCAGTGATAGAGAACGTATAAGCTTGCCTATATAAGCAGAGCTCGTTTAGTG
AACCGTCAGATCGCCTGGAGACGCCATCCACGCTGTTTTGACCTCCATAGAAGACACCGGGACCGATCCA
GCCTACCACAAGTTTGTACAAAAAAGCAGGCTTAGCCACCATGGCGTCCCGGTGCTCCGAGCCCTACCCG
GAGGTCTCCAGAATCCCCACCGTCAGGGGATGCAACGGCTCTCTATCTGGTGCACTATCTTGTTGTGAAG
ATTCAGCACAAGGTTCTGGTCCGCCCAAGGCCCCTACGGTGGCCGAGGGTCCCAGCTCCTGCCTTCGGCG
GAACGTGATCAGCGAGAGGGAGCGCAGGAAGCGGATGTCGTTGAGCTGTGAGCGTCTGCGGGCCCTGCTG
CCCCAGTTCGATGGCCGGCGGGAGGACATGGCCTCGGTCCTGGAGATGTCTGTGCAGTTCCTGCGGCTTG
CCAGCGCCCTGGGGCCCAGTCAGGAGCAGCACGCTATTCTTGCTTCCTCCAAGGAAATGTGGCACTCGTT
GCAGGAGGATGTTTTACAGTTGACGTTGTCGAGTCAGATTCAAGCAGGTGTGCCAGACCCTGGGACGGGA
GCGTCCAGCGGGACTCGAACCCCAGATGTGAAGGCGTTTCTGGAAAGTCCTTGGTCCCTGGATCCAGCGT
CGGCCAGCCCAGAGCCCGTGCCGCACATCCTTGCGTCCTCCAGGCAGTGGGACCCCGCGAGCTGCACGTC
CCTGGGCACGGACAAGTGTGAGGCACTGTTGGGGCTGTGCCAGGTGCGGGGTGGGCTGCCCCCTTTCTCA
GAACCTTCCAGCCTGGTGCCGTGGCCCCCAGGCCGGAGTCTTCCTAAGGCTGTGAGGCCACCCCTGTCCT
GGCCTCCGTTCTCGCAGCAGCAGACCTTGCCCGTGATGAGCGGGGAGGCACTTGGTTGGCTGGGCCAGGC
TGGTTCCCTGGCCATGGGGGCTGCACCTCTGGGGGAGCCAGCCAAGGAGGACCCCATGCTGGCGCAGGAG
GCCGGGTCTGCGTTGGGGTCTGATGTGGACGATGGGACGTCCTTCCTGCTGACTGCTGGTCCCAGCTCGT
GGCCGGGTGAGTGGGGCCCTGGGTTCAGGGCTGGTCCCCCTGCGTAATACCCAGCTTTCTTGTACAAAGT
GGTATACCCATACGATGTTCCAGATTACGCTTAACTTTCTCCGCGATCCAGACATGATAAGATACATTGA
TGAGTTTGGACAAACCAAAACTAGAATGCAGTGAAAAAAATGCCTTATTTGTGAAATTTGTGATGCTATT
GCCTTATTTGTAACCATTATAAGCTGCAATAAACAAGTTATCTATAACAAGAAAATATATATATAATAAG
TTATCACGTAAGTAGAACATGAAATAACAATATAATTATCGTATGAGTTAAATCTTAAAAGTCACGTAAA
AGATAATCATGCGTCATTTTGACTCACGCGGTCGTTATAGTTCAAAATCAGTGACACTTACCGCATTGAC
AAGCACGCCTCACGGGAGCTCCAAGCGGCGACTGAGATGTCCTAAATGCACAGCGACGGATTCGCGCTAT
TTAGAAAGAGAGAGCAATATTTCAAGAATGCATGCGTCAATTTTACGCAGACTATCTTTCTAGGGTTAAG
AATTCACTGGCCGTCGTTTTACAACGTCGTGACTGGGAAAACCCTGGCGTTACCCAACTTAATCGCCTTG
CAGCACATCCCCCTTTCGCCAGCTGGCGTAATAGCGAAGAGGCCCGCACCGATCGCCCTTCCCAACAGTT
GCGCAGCCTGAATGGCGAATGGCGCCTGATGCGGTATTTTCTCCTTACGCATCTGTGCGGTATTTCACAC
CGCATATGGTGCACTCTCAGTACAATCTGCTCTGATGCCGCATAGTTAAGCCAGCCCCGACACCCGCCAA
CACCCGCTGACGCGCCCTGACGGGCTTGTCTGCTCCCGGCATCCGCTTACAGACAAGCTGTGACCATGTC
TCCGGGAGCTGCATGTGTCAGAGGTTTTCACCGTCATCACCGAAACACGCGAGTTCGAAAGGGCCTCGTG
ATACGCCTATTTTTATAGGTTAATGTCATGATAATAATGGTTTCTTAGACGTCAGGTGGCACTTTTCGGG
GAAATGTGCGCGGAACCCCTATTTGTTTATTTTTCTAAATACATTCAAATATGTATCCGCTCATGAGACA
ATAACCCTGATAAATGCTTCAATAATATTGAAAAAGGAAGAGTATGAGTATTCAACATTTCCGTGTCGCC
CTTATTCCCTTTTTTGCGGCATTTTGCCTTCCTGTTTTTGCTCACCCAGAAACGCTGGTGAAAGTAAAAG
ATGCTGAAGATCAGTTGGGTGCACGAGTGGGTTACATCGAACTGGATCTCAACAGCGGTAAGATCCTTGA
GAGTTTTCGCCCCGAAGAACGTTTTCCAATGATGAGCACTTTTAAAGTTCTGCTATGTGGCGCGGTATTA
TCCCGTATTGACGCCGGGCAAGAGCAACTCGGTCGCCGCATACACTATTCTCAGAATGACTTGGTTGAGT
ACTCACCAGTCACAGAAAAGCATCTTACGGATGGCATGACAGTAAGAGAATTATGCAGTGCTGCCATAAC
CATGAGTGATAACACTGCGGCCAACTTACTTCTGACAACGATCGGAGGACCGAAGGAGCTAACCGCTTTT
TTGCACAACATGGGGGATCATGTAACTCGCCTTGATCGTTGGGAACCGGAGCTGAATGAAGCCATACCAA
ACGACGAGCGTGACACCACGATGCCTGTAGCAATGGCAACAACGTTGCGCAAACTATTAACTGGCGAACT
ACTTACTCTAGCTTCCCGGCAACAATTAATAGACTGGATGGAGGCGGATAAAGTTGCAGGACCACTTCTG
CGCTCGGCCCTTCCGGCTGGCTGGTTTATTGCTGATAAATCTGGAGCCGGTGAGCGTGGTTCACGCGGTA
TCATTGCAGCACTGGGGCCAGATGGTAAGCCCTCCCGTATCGTAGTTATCTACACGACGGGGAGTCAGGC
AACTATGGATGAACGAAATAGACAGATCGCTGAGATAGGTGCCTCACTGATTAAGCATTGGTAACTGTCA
GACCAAGTTTACTCATATATACTTTAGATTGATTTAAAACTTCATTTTTAATTTAAAAGGATCTAGGTGA
AGATCCTTTTTGATAATCTCATGACCAAAATCCCTTAACGTGAGTTTTCGTTCCACTGAGCGTCAGACCC
CGTAGAAAAGATCAAAGGATCTTCTTGAGATCCTTTTTTTCTGCGCGTAATCTGCTGCTTGCAAACAAAA
AAACCACCGCTACCAGCGGTGGTTTGTTTGCCGGATCAAGAGCTACCAACTCTTTTTCCGAAGGTAACTG
GCTTCAGCAGAGCGCAGATACCAAATACTGTTCTTCTAGTGTAGCCGTAGTTAGGCCACCACTTCAAGAA
CTCTGTAGCACCGCCTACATACCTCGCTCTGCTAATCCTGTTACCAGTGGCTGCTGCCAGTGGCGATAAG
TCGTGTCTTACCGGGTTGGACTCAAGACGATAGTTACCGGATAAGGCGCAGCGGTCGGGCTGAACGGGGG
GTTCGTGCACACAGCCCAGCTTGGAGCGAACGACCTACACCGAACTGAGATACCTACAGCGTGAGCTATG
AGAAAGCGCCACGCTTCCCGAAGGGAGAAAGGCGGACAGGTATCCGGTAAGCGGCAGGGTCGGAACAGGA
GAGCGCACGAGGGAGCTTCCAGGGGGAAACGCCTGGTATCTTTATAGTCCTGTCGGGTTTCGCCACCTCT
GACTTGAGCGTCGATTTTTGTGATGCTCGTCAGGGGGGCGGAGCCTA
Features (pLannotate 1.2.2; 26 found; start..end, strand, type, name):
     54..185     +  rep_origin     RSF ori (fragment): Plasmids containing the RSF 1030 origin of replication can be propagated in E. coli cells that contain additional plasmids with compatible origins.
    189..281     +  CDS            lacI (fragment): lac repressor; lacI; The lac repressor binds to the lac operator to inhibit transcription in E. coli. This inhibition can be relieved by adding lactose or isopropyl-β-D-thiogalactopyranoside (IPTG).
    287..370     +  CDS            lacI (fragment): lac repressor; lacI; The lac repressor binds to the lac operator to inhibit transcription in E. coli. This inhibition can be relieved by adding lactose or isopropyl-β-D-thiogalactopyranoside (IPTG).
    383..404     +  protein_bind   CAP binding site: CAP binding activates transcription in the presence of cAMP. E. coli catabolite activator protein
    419..449     +  promoter       lac promoter: promoter for the E. coli lac operon
    457..473     +  protein_bind   lac operator: The lac repressor binds to the lac operator to inhibit transcription in E. coli. This inhibition can be relieved by adding lactose or isopropyl-β-D-thiogalactopyranoside (IPTG). lac repressor encoded by lacI
    761..842     -  polyA_signal   SV40 poly(A) signal: SV40 polyadenylation signal
    865..948     -  CDS            large T antigen (fragment): large T antigen from SV40 (simian virus 40)
    959..1984    -  CDS            HygR: aminoglycoside phosphotransferase from E. coli; aph(4)-Ia; confers resistance to hygromycin
   2057..2167    -  CDS            VP48: 3 tandem repeats of the minimal activation domain of herpes simplex virus VP16 (Cheng et al., 2013)
   2097..2794    -  CDS            rtTA3 (fragment): reverse tetracycline transactivator 3 activates expression from Tet-responsive promoters in the presence of doxycycline
   2847..3058    -  promoter       EF-1α core promoter: core promoter for human elongation factor EF-1α
   3059..3438    -  enhancer       CMV enhancer: human cytomegalovirus immediate early enhancer
   3639..3887    +  promoter       TRE3GV promoter (fragment): 3rd-generation Tet-responsive promoter that can be activated by binding of Tet-On® 3G, optimized for retroviral and lentiviral vectors
   3894..3935    +  promoter       tight TRE promoter (fragment): Tet-responsive promoter PTight, consisting of seven tet operator sequences followed by the minimal CMV promoter
   3998..4022    +  protein_bind   attB1: mutant version of attB; recombination site for the Gateway® BP reaction BP Clonase™
   4031..5014    +  CDS            SOHLH1: SOLH1_HUMAN - Also known as C9orf157, NOHLH, TEB2. Experimental evidence at protein level: Swiss-Prot protein existence level 1. Transcription regulator of both male and female germline differentiation. Suppresses genes involved in spermatogonial stem cells maintenance, and induces genes important for spermatogonial differentiation. Coordinates oocyte differentiation without affecting meiosis I (By similarity). From Homo sapiens (Human).
   5019..5043    -  protein_bind   attB2: mutant version of attB; recombination site for the Gateway® BP reaction BP Clonase™
   5045..5073    +  CDS            3xHA (fragment): three tandem HA epitope tags
   5085..5219    -  polyA_signal   SV40 poly(A) signal: SV40 polyadenylation signal
   5532..5689    +  CDS            lacZα (fragment): LacZα fragment of β-galactosidase; lacZ fragment
   5695..5794    -  misc_feature   bom (fragment): basis of mobility region from pBR322
   5898..5933    -  CDS            rop (fragment): Rop protein, which maintains plasmids at low copy number; rop
   6029..6133    +  promoter       AmpR promoter: bla
   6134..6994    +  CDS            AmpR: β-lactamase; bla; confers resistance to ampicillin, carbenicillin, and related antibiotics
   7165..6       +  rep_origin     ori (across the origin): high-copy-number ColE1/pMB1/pBR322/pUC origin of replication
