[The description below was written by a language model from this plasmid's Addgene catalogue record and pLannotate feature annotations shown in this document.]
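Description:
pPB-cT3G-cERH-SOHLH1 is a mammalian expression plasmid built on the pPB-cT3G-cERH backbone and designed as a PiggyBac transposon for doxycycline-inducible expression of human SOHLH1. In bacteria it is maintained as a high-copy plasmid through a ColE1/pUC-type origin and selected with ampicillin via the β-lactamase gene. The automated annotation also picks up short fragments of lacI, lacZα, rop, bom and an RSF origin, together with lac promoter and operator elements. These appear to be backbone remnants rather than functional parts. The PiggyBac terminal repeats that would allow transposase-mediated genomic integration are not annotated in the feature table, although the catalogue entry describes the plasmid as a transposon.

The payload consists of two divergently oriented cassettes. In one, a third-generation Tet-responsive promoter (annotated as TRE3G and tight TRE fragments) drives the SOHLH1 coding sequence. The insert is flanked by Gateway attB1 and attB2 sites, followed by a short fragment matching an HA epitope sequence and an SV40 polyadenylation signal. The record does not say whether that HA fragment is translated as a tag. On the opposite strand, a CMV enhancer fused to the EF-1α core promoter drives a reverse tetracycline transactivator (annotated as rtTA3) and, downstream, the hygromycin resistance gene, ending in an SV40 poly(A) signal. How the two coding sequences are linked is not annotated.

This all-in-one arrangement lets hygromycin-selected cells constitutively produce the transactivator, which switches on SOHLH1 only when doxycycline is present. SOHLH1 is a bHLH transcription regulator of germline differentiation. The associated publication concerns transcription factor-directed differentiation towards human oogonia-like cells.
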