Addgene plasmid #222922: pPB-cT3G-cERH-SOHLH1
Purpose: PiggyBac transposon plasmid for doxycycline inducible expression of SOHLH1
Depositing lab: George Church. Depositing organization: Harvard Medical School. Publication: Rapid Human Oogonia-like Cell Specification via Combinatorial Transcription Factor-Directed Differentiation. Pierson Smela M, Kramme CC, Fortuna PRJ, Wolf B, Srikar Kavirayuni V, Adams J, Ma C, Velychko S, Widocki U, Goel S, Chen T, Vincoff S, Dong E, Kohman RE, Kobayashi M, Shioda T, Church GM, Chatterjee P. bioRxiv 2022.07.11.499564 10.1101/2022.07.11.499564.
Backbone
  Vector backbone: pPB-cT3G-cERH
  Vector type: Mammalian Expression
  Selectable markers: Hygromycin
Growth in bacteria
  Bacterial resistance: Ampicillin, 100 μg/mL
  Growth temperature: 37°C
  Growth strain: NEB Stable
  Copy number: High Copy
Gene/Insert
  Gene/Insert name: SOHLH1
  Species: H. sapiens (human)
  Entrez Gene: SOHLH1 (a.k.a. TEB2, NOHLH, bHLHe80, C9orf157, bA100C15.3)
  Cloning method: Gibson Cloning
Terms and licenses: Academic/Nonprofit Terms; Industry Terms: Not Available to Industry
Depositor comments: Please visit https://doi.org/10.1101/2022.07.11.499564 for bioRxiv preprint
How to cite: pPB-cT3G-cERH-SOHLH1 was a gift from George Church (Addgene plasmid # 222922 ; http://n2t.net/addgene:222922 ; RRID:Addgene_222922)
